Addgene plasmid #56424: EGFP-Beta-Catenin-20
Purpose: Localization: Tight Junctions, Excitation: 488, Emission: 507
Depositing lab: Michael Davidson. Publication: Fluorescent protein tracking and detection: fluorescent protein structure and color variants. Rizzo MA, Davidson MW, Piston DW. Cold Spring Harb Protoc. 2009 Dec;2009(12):pdb.top63. doi: 10.1101/pdb.top63. PubMed 20150100.
Backbone
  Vector backbone: EGFP
  Backbone size w/o insert (bp): 4750
  Vector type: Mammalian Expression
  Selectable markers: Neomycin (select with G418)
Growth in bacteria
  Bacterial resistance: Ampicillin, 100 μg/mL
  Growth temperature: 37°C
  Growth strain: DH5alpha
  Copy number: High Copy
Gene/Insert
  Gene/Insert name: Beta-Catenin (alt name: NM_001165902.1)
  Species: M. musculus (mouse)
  Promoter: CMV
  Tag / fusion protein: EGFP (N terminal on backbone)
  Cloning method: Unknown
  Sequencing primers: 5′ CMV-F; 3′ SV40pA-R
Terms and licenses: Academic/Nonprofit Terms; Industry Terms: Not Available to Industry
Depositor comments: . Excitation = 488; Emission = 507
How to cite: EGFP-Beta-Catenin-20 was a gift from Michael Davidson (Addgene plasmid # 56424)
