[The description below was written by a language model from this plasmid's Addgene catalogue record.]
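Description:
EGFP-Beta-Catenin-20 is a mammalian expression plasmid that produces mouse beta-catenin fused to enhanced green fluorescent protein. It is built on an EGFP backbone of about 4.75 kb (excluding the insert), in which the fluorescent protein is supplied by the vector and sits at the N terminus of the inserted coding sequence. The record lists it as a high-copy plasmid propagated in standard E. coli cloning strains under ampicillin selection. A neomycin resistance marker allows G418 selection of transfected mammalian cells, for example to derive stable lines. No feature table is provided, so the origin of replication and the linker between EGFP and beta-catenin are not documented. The "20" in the name may refer to linker length, but the record does not say so. The cloning method is listed as unknown.

Expression of the fusion is driven by the CMV promoter, a strong constitutive promoter in most mammalian cell types. The listed 3′ sequencing primer suggests an SV40 polyadenylation signal downstream of the insert. The insert corresponds to the mouse beta-catenin transcript, which encodes a protein that links cadherins to the actin cytoskeleton at cell–cell contacts and also acts as the transcriptional effector of canonical Wnt signalling.

The depositor catalogues the construct as a localization marker for live- or fixed-cell fluorescence microscopy. The stated target is tight junctions, although beta-catenin is more classically associated with adherens junctions. EGFP excitation and emission are given as 488 nm and 507 nm, compatible with standard GFP/FITC filter sets. The plasmid belongs to a collection of fluorescent protein fusions intended for tracking subcellular structures.
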