>Addgene plasmid #56424 | EGFP-Beta-Catenin-20 | depositor partial sequence | sequence record 87316 | insert sequence
GGTTTAGTGAACCGTCAGATCCGCTAGCGCTACCGGTCGCCACCATGGTGAGCAAGGGCGAGGAGCTGTT
CACCGGGGTGGTGCCCATCCTGGTCGAGCTGGACGGCGACGTAAACGGCCACAAGTTCAGCGTGTCCGGC
GAGGGCGAGGGCGATGCCACCTACGGCAAGCTGACCCTGAAGTTCATCTGCACCACCGGCAAGCTGCCCG
TGCCCTGGCCCACCCTCGTGACCACCCTGACCTACGGCGTGCAGTGCTTCAGCCGCTACCCCGACCACAT
GAAGCAGCACGACTTCTTCAAGTCCGCCATGCCCGAAGGCTACGTCCAGGAGCGCACCATCTTCTTCAAG
GACGACGGCAACTACAAGACCCGCGCCGAGGTGAAGTTCGAGGGCGACACCCTGGTGAACCGCATCGAGC
TGAAGGGCATCGACTTCAAGGAGGACGGCAACATCCTGGGGCACAAGCTGGAGTACAACTACAACAGCCA
CAACGTCTATATCATGGCCGACAAGCAGAAGAACGGCATCAAGGTGAACTTCAAGATCCGCCACAACATC
GAGGACGGCAGCGTGCAGCTCGCCGACCACTACCAGCAGAACACCCCCATCGGCGACGGCCCCGTGCTGC
TGCCCGACAACCACTACCTGAGCACCCAGTCCGCCCTGAGCAAAGACCCCAACGAGAAGCGCGATCACAT
GGTCCTGCTGGAGTTCGTGACCGCCGCCGGGATCACTCTCGGCATGGACGAGCTGTACAAGTCCGGACTC
AGATCTCGAGCTCAAGCTTCGAATTCTGCAGTCGACGGTACCGCGGCCACCATGGCTACTCAAGCTGACC
TGATGGAGTTGGACATGGCCATGGAGCCGGACAGAAAAGCTGCTGTCAGCCACTGGCAGCAGCAGTCTTA
CTTGGATTCTGGAATCCATTCTGGTGCCACCACCACAGCTCCTTCCCTGAGTGGCAAGGGCAACCCTGAG
GAAGAAGATGTTGACACCTCCCAAGTCCTTTATGAATGGGAGCAAGGCTTTTCCCAGTCCTTCACGCAAG
AGCAAGTAGCTGATATTGACGGGCAGTATGCAATGACTAGGGCTCAGAGGGTCCGAGCTGCCATGTTCCC
TGAGACGCTAGATGAGGGCATGCAGATCCCATCCACGCAGTTTGACGCTGCTCATCCCACTAATGTCCAG
CGCTTGGCTGAACCATCACAGATGTTGAAA
[1614 nt withheld, positions 1221-2834]
AAGCGGCTTTCAGTCGAGCTGACCAGTTCCCTCTTCAGGACAGAGCCAATGGCTTGGAATGAGACTGCAG
ATCTTGGACTGGACATTGGTGCCCAGGGAGAAGCCCTTGGATATCGCCAGGATGATCCCAGCTACCGTTC
TTTTCACTCTGGTGGATACGGCCAGGATGCCTTGGGGATGGACCCTATGATGGAGCATGAGATGGGTGGC
CACCACCCTGGTGCTGACTATCCAGTTGATGGGCTGCCTGATCTGGGACACGCCCAGGACCTCATGGATG
GGCTGCCCCCAGGTGATAGCAATCAGCTGGCCTGGTTTGATACTGACCTGTAAAAGCTTGGATCCACCGG
ATCTAGATAAC
